Addgene plasmid #1472: pPD91_14
Purpose: (Empty Backbone)
Depositing lab: Andrew Fire. Depositing organization: Carnegie Institution for Science.
Backbone
  Vector backbone: Unknown
  Backbone size (bp): 4444
  Vector type: Worm Expression
Growth in bacteria
  Bacterial resistance: Ampicillin, 100 μg/mL
  Growth temperature: 37°C
  Growth strain: DH5alpha
  Copy number: Unknown
Gene/Insert
  Gene/Insert name: None
  Tag / fusion protein: unc54-204, unc545', IVSA, SV40NLS, gfpN, gfpS65S, gfpC
  Cloning method: Restriction Enzyme
Terms and licenses: Academic/Nonprofit Terms; Industry Terms: Not Available to Industry
Depositor comments: See Fire Lab Vector Kit Documentation 1995. Fire Lab Miniprep Number pPD91.14, Ligation number NONE.
How to cite: pPD91_14 was a gift from Andrew Fire (Addgene plasmid # 1472 ; http://n2t.net/addgene:1472 ; RRID:Addgene_1472)
