[The description below was written by a language model from this plasmid's Addgene catalogue record and pLannotate feature annotations shown in this document.]
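Description:
pPD91_14 is a small (about 4.4 kb) Caenorhabditis elegans expression vector from the 1995 Fire Lab Vector Kit, deposited as an empty backbone with no gene of interest inserted. The parental backbone is listed as unknown, but the annotated features point to a pUC-type plasmid. These include a high-copy ColE1/pMB1 origin of replication, an ampicillin resistance gene (β-lactamase) with its own promoter for selection in E. coli, and remnants of the lac region (a lacI fragment, CAP binding site, lac promoter and operator) next to a fragment of the pUC18/19 multiple cloning site. Short matches to rop and the pBR322 bom region are also annotated as fragments and are probably leftover backbone sequence.

The payload is a GFP reporter cassette. The catalogue lists its modules as unc54-204, unc54 5', IVSA, SV40NLS, gfpN, gfpS65S and gfpC. These names suggest upstream sequence from the body-wall muscle myosin gene unc-54, a synthetic intron (commonly included in worm vectors to improve expression), an SV40 nuclear localization signal, and a GFP coding region assembled from N-terminal, central and C-terminal segments. The S65S label implies the original serine at position 65 rather than a brightness-enhancing substitution. The automated annotation detects only the GFP coding sequence, not the unc-54, intron or NLS elements. It also reports a short aex-5 match downstream of GFP whose significance the record does not explain. The record does not state a specific use, though vectors of this design generally serve as nuclear-localized GFP reporters or as scaffolds for building promoter or gene fusions in transgenic worms. The kit documentation holds the definitive details.
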