Features (pLannotate 1.2.2; 12 found; start..end, strand, type, name):
     18..55      -  misc_feature   MCS (fragment): pUC18/19 multiple cloning site
    419..1135    +  CDS            GFP: Aequoria victoria green fluorescent protein
   1703..1855    +  CDS            aex-5 (fragment): AEX5_CAEEL - Also known as kpc-3 From Caenorhabditis elegans.
   1983..2018    +  CDS            rop (fragment): Rop protein, which maintains plasmids at low copy number; rop
   2120..2219    +  misc_feature   bom (fragment): basis of mobility region from pBR322
   2317..2421    +  promoter       AmpR promoter: bla
   2422..3282    +  CDS            AmpR: β-lactamase; bla; confers resistance to ampicillin, carbenicillin, and related antibiotics
   3453..4041    +  rep_origin     ori: high-copy-number ColE1/pMB1/pBR322/pUC origin of replication
   4224..4316    +  CDS            lacI (fragment): lac repressor; lacI; The lac repressor binds to the lac operator to inhibit transcription in E. coli. This inhibition can be relieved by adding lactose or isopropyl-β-D-thiogalactopyranoside (IPTG).
   4329..4350    +  protein_bind   CAP binding site: CAP binding activates transcription in the presence of cAMP. E. coli catabolite activator protein
   4365..4395    +  promoter       lac promoter: promoter for the E. coli lac operon
   4403..4419    +  protein_bind   lac operator: The lac repressor binds to the lac operator to inhibit transcription in E. coli. This inhibition can be relieved by adding lactose or isopropyl-β-D-thiogalactopyranoside (IPTG). lac repressor encoded by lacI
>Addgene plasmid #1472 | pPD91_14 | depositor full sequence | sequence record 83 | Author sequence
ATGACCATGATTACGCCAAGCTTGCATGCCTGCAGGTCGACTCTAGAGGATCCCCAATTCTTGAGACTTC
CACTATCTTCTCTGGCACCCTCCACTACGCGTAGGCGTCTCTCGCTTCGTGTATTCCCGGGAAGCCGGGT
TCCCGTCTCTCCCGCCGCTGCCGCTGCCGCACACAGCTTTACACCTCGTAGAATCCCCAAAGAGGGGCGT
GGCTTGCGGGTGCCAACATCCTCCTGCCGAGGAAGAAGCAGGCACTCATCACTCGCATCATCAACCTCGG
GATTGGCCAAAGGACCCAAAGGTATGTTTCGAATGATACTAACATAACATAGAACATTTTCAGGAGGACC
CTTGGAGGGTACCGAGCTCAGAAAAAATGACTGCTCCAAAGAAGAAGCGTAAGGTACCGGTAGAAAAAAT
GAGTAAAGGAGAAGAACTTTTCACTGGAGTTGTCCCAATTCTTGTTGAATTAGATGGTGATGTTAATGGG
CACAAATTTTCTGTCAGTGGAGAGGGTGAAGGTGATGCAACATACGGAAAACTTACCCTTAAATTTATTT
GCACTACTGGAAAACTACCTGTTCCATGGCCAACACTTGTCACTACTTTCTCTTATGGTGTTCAATGCTT
TTCAAGATACCCAGATCATATGAAACGGCATGACTTTTTCAAGAGTGCCATGCCCGAAGGTTATGTACAG
GAAAGAACTATATTTTTCAAAGATGACGGGAACTACAAGACACGTGCTGAAGTCAAGTTTGAAGGTGATA
CCCTTGTTAATAGAATCGAGTTAAAAGGTATTGATTTTAAAGAAGATGGAAACATTCTTGGACACAAATT
GGAATACAACTATAACTCACACAATGTATACATCATGGCAGACAAACAAAAGAATGGAATCAAAGTTAAC
TTCAAAATTAGACACAACATTGAAGATGGAAGCGTTCAACTAGCAGACCATTATCAACAAAATACTCCAA
TTGGCGATGGCCCTGTCCTTTTACCAGACAACCATTACCTGTCCACACAATCTGCCCTTTCGAAAGATCC
CAACGAAAAGAGAGACCACATGGTCCTTCTTGAGTTTGTAACAGCTGCTGGGATTACACATGGCATGGAT
GAACTATACAAATAGCATTCGTAGAATTCCAACTGAGCGCCGGTCGCTACCATTACCAACTTGTCTGGTG
TCAAAAATAATAGGGGCCGCTGTCATCAGATCGCCATCTCGCGCCCGTGCCTCTGACTTCTAAGTCCAAT
TACTCTTCAACATCCCTACATGCTCTTTCTCCCTGTGCTCCCACCCCCTATTTTTGTTATTATCAAAAAA
CTTCTCTTAATTTCTTTGTTTTTTAGCTTCTTTTAAGTCACCTCTAACAATGAAATTGTGTAGATTCAAA
AATAGAATTAATTCGTAATAAAAAGTCGAAAAAAATTGTGCTCCCTCCCCCCATTAATAATAATTCTATC
CCAAAATCTACACAATGTTCTGTGTACACTTCTTATGTTTTTTACTTCTGATAAATTTTTTTGAAACATC
ATAGAAAAAACCGCACACAAAATACCTTATCATATGTTACGTTTCAGTTTATGACCGCAATTTTTATTTC
TTCGCACGTCTGGGCCTCTCATGACGTCAAATCATGCTCATCGTGAAAAAGTTTTGGAGTATTTTTGGAA
TTTTTCAATCAAGTGAAAGTTTATGAAATTAATTTTCCTGCTTTTGCTTTTTGGGGTTTCCCCTATTGTT
TGTCAAGATTTCGAGGACGGCGTTTTTCTTGCTAAAATCACAAGTATTGATGAGCACGATGCAAGAAAGA
TCGGAAGAAGGTTTGGGTTTGAGGCTCAGTGGAAGGTGAGTAGAAGTTGATAATTTGAAAGTGGAGTAGT
GTCTATGGGGTTTTTGCCTTAAATGACAGAATACATTCCCAATATACCAAACATAACTGTTTCCTACTAG
TCGGCCGTACGGGCCCTTTCGTCTCGCGCGTTTCGGTGATGACGGTGAAAACCTCTGACACATGCAGCTC
CCGGAGACGGTCACAGCTTGTCTGTAAGCGGATGCCGGGAGCAGACAAGCCCGTCAGGGCGCGTCAGCGG
GTGTTGGCGGGTGTCGGGGCTGGCTTAACTATGCGGCATCAGAGCAGATTGTACTGAGAGTGCACCATAT
GCGGTGTGAAATACCGCACAGATGCGTAAGGAGAAAATACCGCATCAGGCGGCCTTAAGGGCCTCGTGAT
ACGCCTATTTTTATAGGTTAATGTCATGATAATAATGGTTTCTTAGACGTCAGGTGGCACTTTTCGGGGA
AATGTGCGCGGAACCCCTATTTGTTTATTTTTCTAAATACATTCAAATATGTATCCGCTCATGAGACAAT
AACCCTGATAAATGCTTCAATAATATTGAAAAAGGAAGAGTATGAGTATTCAACATTTCCGTGTCGCCCT
TATTCCCTTTTTTGCGGCATTTTGCCTTCCTGTTTTTGCTCACCCAGAAACGCTGGTGAAAGTAAAAGAT
GCTGAAGATCAGTTGGGTGCACGAGTGGGTTACATCGAACTGGATCTCAACAGCGGTAAGATCCTTGAGA
GTTTTCGCCCCGAAGAACGTTTTCCAATGATGAGCACTTTTAAAGTTCTGCTATGTGGCGCGGTATTATC
CCGTATTGACGCCGGGCAAGAGCAACTCGGTCGCCGCATACACTATTCTCAGAATGACTTGGTTGAGTAC
TCACCAGTCACAGAAAAGCATCTTACGGATGGCATGACAGTAAGAGAATTATGCAGTGCTGCCATAACCA
TGAGTGATAACACTGCGGCCAACTTACTTCTGACAACGATCGGAGGACCGAAGGAGCTAACCGCTTTTTT
GCACAACATGGGGGATCATGTAACTCGCCTTGATCGTTGGGAACCGGAGCTGAATGAAGCCATACCAAAC
GACGAGCGTGACACCACGATGCCTGTAGCAATGGCAACAACGTTGCGCAAACTATTAACTGGCGAACTAC
TTACTCTAGCTTCCCGGCAACAATTAATAGACTGGATGGAGGCGGATAAAGTTGCAGGACCACTTCTGCG
CTCGGCCCTTCCGGCTGGCTGGTTTATTGCTGATAAATCTGGAGCCGGTGAGCGTGGGTCTCGCGGTATC
ATTGCAGCACTGGGGCCAGATGGTAAGCCCTCCCGTATCGTAGTTATCTACACGACGGGGAGTCAGGCAA
CTATGGATGAACGAAATAGACAGATCGCTGAGATAGGTGCCTCACTGATTAAGCATTGGTAACTGTCAGA
CCAAGTTTACTCATATATACTTTAGATTGATTTAAAACTTCATTTTTAATTTAAAAGGATCTAGGTGAAG
ATCCTTTTTGATAATCTCATGACCAAAATCCCTTAACGTGAGTTTTCGTTCCACTGAGCGTCAGACCCCG
TAGAAAAGATCAAAGGATCTTCTTGAGATCCTTTTTTTCTGCGCGTAATCTGCTGCTTGCAAACAAAAAA
ACCACCGCTACCAGCGGTGGTTTGTTTGCCGGATCAAGAGCTACCAACTCTTTTTCCGAAGGTAACTGGC
TTCAGCAGAGCGCAGATACCAAATACTGTCCTTCTAGTGTAGCCGTAGTTAGGCCACCACTTCAAGAACT
CTGTAGCACCGCCTACATACCTCGCTCTGCTAATCCTGTTACCAGTGGCTGCTGCCAGTGGCGATAAGTC
GTGTCTTACCGGGTTGGACTCAAGACGATAGTTACCGGATAAGGCGCAGCGGTCGGGCTGAACGGGGGGT
TCGTGCACACAGCCCAGCTTGGAGCGAACGACCTACACCGAACTGAGATACCTACAGCGTGAGCATTGAG
AAAGCGCCACGCTTCCCGAAGGGAGAAAGGCGGACAGGTATCCGGTAAGCGGCAGGGTCGGAACAGGAGA
GCGCACGAGGGAGCTTCCAGGGGGAAACGCCTGGTATCTTTATAGTCCTGTCGGGTTTCGCCACCTCTGA
CTTGAGCGTCGATTTTTGTGATGCTCGTCAGGGGGGCGGAGCCTATGGAAAAACGCCAGCAACGCGGCCT
TTTTACGGTTCCTGGCCTTTTGCTGGCCTTTTGCTCACATGTTCTTTCCTGCGTTATCCCCTGATTCTGT
GGATAACCGTATTACCGCCTTTGAGTGAGCTGATACCGCTCGCCGCAGCCGAACGACCGAGCGCAGCGAG
TCAGTGAGCGAGGAAGCGGAAGAGCGCCCAATACGCAAACCGCCTCTCCCCGCGCGTTGGCCGATTCATT
AATGCAGCTGGCACGACAGGTTTCCCGACTGGAAAGCGGGCAGTGAGCGCAACGCAATTAATGTGAGTTA
GCTCACTCATTAGGCACCCCAGGCTTTACACTTTATGCTTCCGGCTCGTATGTTGTGTGGAATTGTGAGC
GGATAACAATTTCACACAGGAAACAGCT
