>Addgene plasmid #1472 | pPD91_14 | addgene partial sequence | sequence record 16613 | 1472_m13reverse
GNNGNGGTCGACTCTAGAGGATCCCCAATTCTTGAGACTTCCACTATCTTCTCTGGCACCCTCCACTACG
CGTAGGCGTCTCTCGCTTCGTGTATTCCCGGGAAGCCGGGTTCCCGTCTCTCCCGCCGCTGCCGCTGCCG
CACACAGCTTTACACCTCGTAGAATCCCCAAAGAGGGGCGTGGCTTGCGGGTGCCAACATCCTCCTGCCG
AGGAAGAAGCAGGCACTCATCACTCGCATCATCAACCTCGGGATTGGCCAAAGGACCCAAAGGTATGTTT
CGAATGATACTAACATAACATAGAACATTTTCAGGAGGACCCTTGGAGGGTACCGAGCTCAGAAAAAATG
ACTGCTCCAAAGAAGAAGCGTAAGGTACCGGTAGAAAAAATGAGTAAAGGAGAAGAACTTTTCACTGGAG
TTGTCCCAATTCTTGTTGAATTAGATGGTGATGTTAATGGGCACAAATTTTCTGTCAGTGGAGAGGGTGA
AGGTGATGCAACATACGGAAAACTTACCCTTAAATTTATTTGCACTACTGGAAAACTACCTGTTCCATGG
CCAACACTTGTCACTACTTTCTCTTATGGTGTTCAATGCTTTTCAAGATACCCAGATCATATGAAACGGC
ATGACTTTTTCAAGAGTGCCATGCCCGAAGGTTATGTACAGGAAAGAACTATATTTTTCAAAGATGACGG
GAACTACAAGACACGTGCTGAAGTCAAGTTTGAAGGTGATACCCTTGTTAATAGAATCGAGTTAAAAGGT
ATTGATTTTAAAGAAGATGGAAACATTCTTGGACACAAATTGGAATACAACTATAACTCACACAATGTAT
ACATCATGGCAGACAAACAAAAGAATGGAATCAAAGTTAACTTCNAAATTAGACACAACATTGAAGATGG
AAGCGTTCAACTAGCAGACCATTATCAACAAAATACTCCAATTGGCGATGGNCCTGTCCTTTTACCAGAC
AACCATTACCTGTCCACACAATCTGCCCTTTCGAANGATCCCAACGAAANAGAGACCACATGGTCCTTCT
GANTTGTAACAGCTGCTGGGATACCNTGGCTGGATGAACTATACAANTAGCATCNTAAANTNCNACTGAG
CGCNGGCGCTACCATNACAACTTGNNNGGGNCAAAANAAANGGGCNNTGNTATNAANTNCCNTCCCNGNC
CGGGCCTTGAATTTAANNCAATNATCCTNAAATCCNAANGGCTTTTCCCGGGGNCCCCCCCCATTTTNTT
TTAANAAAACTTCCNTANTTTTNTTTTNNCCTCTTNANCCCCCCAAAGNATNGGGAATCCAAAAAATTTN
CNAAAANNCAAAAATGGCCCCCCCCNNAAATTNCCAANCNNGGGGGGGCCTTTTTTTTTNTATTTTNTTN
NNAAANCCNC
